>Addgene plasmid #231291 | pAVEC2_N-Renilla | addgene full sequence | sequence record 458414 | Addgene NGS Result
TTGAGATCCTTTTTTTCTGCGCGTAATCTGCTGCTTGCAAACAAAAAAACCACCGCTACCAGCGGTGGTT
TGTTTGCCGGATCAAGAGCTACCAACTCTTTTTCCGAAGGTAACTGGCTTCAGCAGAGCGCAGATACCAA
ATACTGTTCTTCTAGTGTAGCCGTAGTTAGGCCACCACTTCAAGAACTCTGTAGCACCGCCTACATACCT
CGCTCTGCTAATCCTGTTACCAGTGGCTGCTGCCAGTGGCGATAAGTCGTGTCTTACCGGGTTGGACTCA
AGACGATAGTTACCGGATAAGGCGCAGCGGTCGGGCTGAACGGGGGGTTCGTGCACACAGCCCAGCTTGG
AGCGAACGACCTACACCGAACTGAGATACCTACAGCGTGAGCTATGAGAAAGCGCCACGCTTCCCGAAGG
GAGAAAGGCGGACAGGTATCCGGTAAGCGGCAGGGTCGGAACAGGAGAGCGCACGAGGGAGCTTCCAGGG
GGAAACGCCTGGTATCTTTATAGTCCTGTCGGGTTTCGCCACCTCTGACTTGAGCGTCGATTTTTGTGAT
GCTCGTCAGGGGGGCGGAGCCTATGGAAAAACGCCAGCAACGCGGCCTTTTTACGGTTCCTGGCCTTTTG
CTGGCCTTTTGCTCACATGTTCTTTCCTGCGTTATCCCCTGATTCTGTGGATAACCGTATTACCGCCTTT
GAGTGACTGAAGAACCGAGCGCCGCCGTCTAAAAAGGTGATGTGTATTTGAGTAAAACAGCTTGCGTCAT
GCGGTCGCTGCGTATATGATGCGATGAGTAAATAAACAAATACGCAAGGGGAACGCATGAAGGTTATCGC
TGTACTTAACCAGAAAGGCGGGTCAGGCAAGACGACCATCGCAACCCATCTAGCCCGCGCCCTGCAACTC
GCCGGGGCCGATGTTCTGTTAGTCGATTCCGATCCCCAGGGCAGTGCCCGCGATTGGGCGGCCGTGCGGG
AAGATCAACCGCTAACCGTTGTCGGCATCGACCGCCCGACGATTGACCGCGACGTGAAGGCCATCGGCCG
GCGCGACTTCGTAGTGATCGACGGAGCGCCCCAGGCGGCGGACTTGGCTGTGTCCGCGATCAAGGCAGCC
GACTTCGTGCTGATTCCGGTGCAGCCAAGCCCTTACGACATATGGGCCACCGCCGACCTGGTGGAGCTGG
TTAAGCAGCGCATTGAGGTCACGGATGGAAGGCTACAAGCGGCCTTTGTCGTGTCGCGGGCGATCAAAGG
CACGCGCATCGGCGGTGAGGTTGCCGAGGCGCTGGCCGGGTACGAGCTGCCCATTCTTGAGTCCCGTATC
ACGCAGCGCGTGAGCTACCCAGGCACTGCCGCCGCCGGCACAACCGTTCTTGAATCAGAACCCGAGGGCG
ACGCTGCCCGCGAGGTCCAGGCGCTGGCCGCTGAAATTAAATCAAAACTCATTTGAGTTAATGAGGTAAA
GAGAAAATGAGCAAAAGCACAAACACGCTAAGTGCCGGCCGTCCGAGCGCACGCAGCAGCAAGGCTGCAA
CGTTGGCCAGCCTGGCAGACACGCCAGCCATGAAGCGGGTCAACTTTCAGTTGCCGGCGGAGGATCACAC
CAAGCTGAAGATGTACGCGGTACGCCAAGGCAAGACCATTACCGAGCTGCTATCTGAATACATCGCGCAG
CTACCAGAGTAAATGAGCAAATGAATAAATGAGTAGATGAATTTTAGCGGCTAAAGGAGGCGGCATGGAA
AATCAAGAACAACCAGGCACCGACGCCGTGGAATGCCCCATGTGTGGAGGAACGGGCGGTTGGCCAGGCG
TAAGCGGCTGGGTTGCCTGCCGGCCCTGCAATGGCACTGGAACCCCCAAGCCCGAGGAATCGGCGTGAGC
GGTCGCAAACCATCCGGCCCGGTACAAATCGGCGCGGCGCTGGGTGATGACCTGGTGGAGAAGTTGAAGG
CCGCGCAGGCCGCCCAGCGGCAACGCATCGAGGCAGAAGCACGCCCCGGTGAATCGTGGCAAGCGGCCGC
TGATCGAATCCGCAAAGAATCCCGGCAACCGCCGGCAGCCGGTGCGCCGTCGATTAGGAAGCCGCCCAAG
GGCGACGAGCAACCAGATTTTTTCGTTCCGATGCTCTATGACGTGGGCACCCGCGATAGTCGCAGCATCA
TGGACGTGGCCGTTTTCCGTCTGTCGAAGCGTGACCGACGAGCTGGCGAGGTGATCCGCTACGAGCTTCC
AGACGGGCACGTAGAGGTTTCCGCAGGGCCGGCCGGCATGGCCAGTGTGTGGGATTACGACCTGGTACTG
ATGGCGGTTTCCCATCTAACCGAATCCATGAACCGATACCGGGAAGGGAAGGGAGACAAGCCCGGCCGCG
TGTTCCGTCCACACGTTGCGGACGTACTCAAGTTCTGCCGGCGAGCCGATGGCGGAAAGCAGAAAGACGA
CCTGGTAGAAACCTGCATTCGGTTAAACACCACGCACGTTGCCATGCAGCGTACGAAGAAGGCCAAGAAC
GGCCGCCTGGTGACGGTATCCGAGGGTGAAGCCTTGATTAGCCGCTACAAGATCGTAAAGAGCGAAACCG
GGCGGCCGGAGTACATCGAGATCGAGCTAGCTGATTGGATGTACCGCGAGATCACAGAAGGCAAGAACCC
GGACGTGCTGACGGTTCACCCCGATTACTTTTTGATCGATCCCGGCATCGGCCGTTTTCTCTACCGCCTG
GCACGCCGCGCCGCAGGCAAGGCAGAAGCCAGATGGTTGTTCAAGACGATCTACGAACGCAGTGGCAGCG
CCGGAGAGTTCAAGAAGTTCTGTTTCACCGTGCGCAAGCTGATCGGGTCAAATGACCTGCCGGAGTACGA
TTTGAAGGAGGAGGCGGGGCAGGCTGGCCCGATCCTAGTCATGCGCTACCGCAACCTGATCGAGGGCGAA
GCATCCGCCGGTTCCTAATGTACGGAGCAGATGCTAGGGCAAATTGCCCTAGCAGGGGAAAAAGGTCGAA
AAGGTCTCTTTCCTGTGGATAGCACGTACATTGGGAACCCAAAGCCGTACATTGGGAACCGGAACCCGTA
CATTGGGAACCCAAAGCCGTACATTGGGAACCGGTCACACATGTAAGTGACTGATATAAAAGAGAAAAAA
GGCGATTTTTCCGCCTAAAACTCTTTAAAACTTATTAAAACTCTTAAAACCCGCCTGGCCTGTGCATAAC
TGTCTGGCCAGCGCACAGCCGAAGAGCTGCAAAAAGCGCCTACCCTTCGGTCGCTGCGCTCCCTACGCCC
CGCCGCTTCGCGTCGGCCTATCGCGGCCGCTGGCCGCTCAAAAATGGCTGGCCTACGGCCAGGCAATCTA
CCAGCGCGCGGACAAGCTAGGATTGGCAGGATATATTCAGTTGTAAATGCGAGCTGTTGGCTGGCTGGTG
GCAGGATATATTCAGTTGTAAATAAATTGACGCTTAGACAACTTAATAACACATTGCGGACGTTTTTAAT
GTACTGAATTAACGCCGAATTAATTCGAGCTCTCTAGAAAGCTTATCTTTAATCATATTCCATAGTCCAT
ACCATAGCACATACAGTAGTTATATGCTGCAGAAGAGATCCAACAAAACATTCACAATGGATTATAGAAA
CATTTGTTTATTCATTATAATGAGATCTTACATTCATTTAATATTAGAAAAAGCCACAAATTCATAACAC
AACAAGCCAAGAAGAAAACACAAACTTAAGCACACAAGCTTTTTATTTGACACACCAAATATTTCATCTT
CATCTTCATATTTACTCGCTTTCTTTTTCGAAGGTCTCAGTACCTTCAGGGCATCCTCTTGATACATTAC
TTTCCACTTCGATTGGGGCAAGCTGTAGCAGTTCTTGCTTAGACCGAATTGCCATCTCACAGAGATGCTG
AAGAGTTCGCGACCCTCCAGAAACGGTGATACTAACTCCTCGAAACCGAATACTATAGGTACATCCGATC
TGGTCGAAACCGAAAAATCGAGATGCTGCATAGTTAACCGAATCTCCCGTCCAAGATCCAAGGACTCTGT
GCAGTGAAGCTTCCGTCCTGTCGTATCTGAGATATCTCTTAAATACAACTTTCCCGAAACCCCAGCTTTC
CTTGAAACCAAGGGGATTATCTTGATTCGAATTAGTCTCATCGTTATGTAGCCGCCACTCAGTCCAACTC
GGACTTTCGTCAGGAAGTTTGAAGGGAGAAGTGGTACCTCCTGATCCTCCATCCCAACGTTCACTGTTAG
CTTGTTCCCTAGCGTCGTTTCCTTGTATAGCTCGTTCCATCTGTTAATCAGAAAAACTCAGATTAATCGA
CAAATTCGATCGCACAAACTAGAAACTAACACCAGATCTAGATAGAAATCACAAATCGAAGAGTAATTAT
TCGACAAAACTCAAATTATTTGAACAAATCGGATGATATCTATGAAACCCTAATCGAGAATTAAGATGAT
ATCTAACGATCAAACCCAGAAAATCGTCTTCGATCTAAGATTAACAGAATCTAAACCAAAGAACATATAC
GAAATTGGGATCGAACGAAAACAAAATCGAAGATTTTGAGAGAATAAGGAACACAGAAATTTACCTTCAT
CACGGTAGAGAGAATTGAGAGAAAGTTTTTAAGATTTTGAGAAATTGAAATCTGAATTGTGAAGAAGAAG
AGCTCTTTGGGTATTGTTTTATAGAAGAAGAAGAAGAAAAGACGAGGACGACTAGGTCACGAGAAAGCTA
AGGCGGTGAAGCAATAGCTAATAATAAAATGACACGTGTATTGAGCGTTGTTTACACGCAAAGTTGTTTT
TGGCTAATTGCCTTATTTTTAGGTTGAGGAAAAGTATTTGTGCTTTGAGTTGATAAACACGACTCGTGTG
TGCCGGCTGCAACCACTTTGACGCCGTTTATTACTGACTCGTCGACTCGAGACTAGAGCCAAGCTGATCT
CCTTTGCCCCGGAGATCACCATGGACGACTTTCTCTATCTCTACGATCTAGGAAGAAAGTTCGACGGAGA
AGGTGACGATACCATGTTCACCACCGATAATGAGAAGATTAGCCTCTTCAATTTCAGAAAGAATGCTGAC
CCACAGATGGTTAGAGAGGCTTACGCGGCAGGTCTCATCAAGACGATCTACCCGAGTAATAATCTCCAGG
AGATCAAATACCTTCCCAAGAAGGTTAAAGATGCAGTCAAAAGATTCAGGACTAACTGCATCAAGAACAC
AGAGAAAGATATATTTCTCAAGATCAGAAGTACTATTCCAGTATGGACGATTCAAGGCTTGCTTCATAAA
CCAAGGCAAGTAATAGAGATTGGAGTCTCTAAGAAAGTAGTTCCTACTGAATCAAAGGCCATGGAGTCAA
AAATTCAGATCGAGGATCTAACAGAACTCGCCGTGAAGACTGGCGAACAGTTCATACAGAGTCTTTTACG
ACTCAATGACAAGAAGAAAATCTTCGTCAACATGGTGGAGCACGACACTCTCGTCTACTCCAAGAATATC
AAAGATACAGTCTCAGAAGACCAAAGGGCTATTGAGACTTTTCAACAAAGGGTAATATCGGGAAACCTCC
TCGGATTCCATTGCCCAGCTATCTGTCACTTCATCAAAAGGACAGTAGAAAAGGAAGGTGGCACCTACAA
ATGCCATCATTGCGATAAAGGAAAGGCTATCGTTCAAGATGCCTCTGCCGACAGTGGTCCCAAAGATGGA
CCCCCACCCACGAGGAGCATCGTGGAAAAAGAAGACGTTCCAACCACGTCTTCAAAGCAAGTGGATTGAT
GTGATATCTCCACTGACGTAAGGGATGACGCACAATCCCACTATCCTTCGCAATGAGACTTTTCAACAAA
GGGTAATATCGGGAAACCTCCTCGGATTCCATTGCCCAGCTATCTGTCACTTCATCAAAAGGACAGTAGA
AAAGGAAGGTGGCACCTACAAATGCCATCATTGCGATAAAGGAAAGGCTATCGTTCAAGATGCCTCTGCC
GACAGTGGTCCCAAAGATGGACCCCCACCCACGAGGAGCATCGTGGAAAAAGAAGACGTTCCAACCACGT
CTTCAAAGCAAGTGGATTGATGTGATATCTCCACTGACGTAAGGGATGACGCACAATCCCACTATCCTTC
GCAAGACCCTTCCTCTATATAAGGAAGTTCATTTCATTTGGAGAGAGGCCTATTTTTACAACAATTACCA
ACAACAACAAACAACAAACAACATTACAATTACTATTTACAATTACAGGCCTCCCGGGACCATGGCTTCC
AAGGTATATGATCCCGAACAGAGAAAGAGGATGATCACTGGTCCTCAGTGGTGGGCTAGGTGTAAGCAGA
TGAATGTTCTTGATTCATTCATCAATTACTACGATTCTGAGAAGCATGCTGAGAATGCTGTTATCTTCCT
TCATGGTAATGCAGCTTCTTCTTACCTCTGGAGACATGTTGTTCCTCATATCGAGCCTGTTGCTAGATGT
ATCATTCCTGATCTCATTGGAATGGGAAAGTCTGGAAAGTCTGGAAATGGATCTTACAGATTATTAGATC
ATTACAAGTACCTTACTGCTTGGTTCGAGCTTCTTAACCTTCCTAAGAAGATTATTTTTGTTGGACATGA
TTGGGGAGCTTGTCTTGCTTTCCACTACTCTTACGAGCACCAGGATAAGATTAAGGCTATTGTTCACGCT
GAGTCTGTTGTTGATGTTATTGAGTCTTGGGATGAATGGCCTGATATTGAAGAAGATATTGCTCTCATCA
AGTCTGAAGAAGGAGAAAAGATGGTTCTCGAAAACAACTTCTTCGTTGAGACTATGCTTCCATCTAAGAT
CATGAGGAAGCTTGAGCCAGAGGAGTTCGCTGCTTACTTGGAACCTTTCAAGGAGAAAGGAGAGGTTAGG
AGACCTACTCTTTCTTGGCCAAGAGAGATTCCACTTGTTAAGGGAGGAAAGCCAGATGTGGTTCAGATTG
TGAGAAACTACAACGCCTACCTTAGAGCTTCTGATGATTTGCCAAAGATGTTCATTGAGAGTGATCCAGG
TTTCTTTAGCAACGCTATCGTTGAAGGTGCTAAGAAGTTTCCAAACACTGAGTTTGTGAAGGTCAAGGGT
TTGCATTTCTCTCAGGAGGATGCTCCTGATGAGATGGGTAAATACATCAAATCTTTCGTGGAGAGAGTTT
TGAAGAACGAGCAGGGGTCAGGAAGCGAAACACCAGGAACATCAGAAAGTGCAACACCAGAATCTGGATC
CGGCTCTGAAACTCCTGGTACTAGTGAATCGGCTACCCCTGAATCAGGGTCCTGATCACGGCCATGCTAG
AGTCCGCAAAAATCACCAGTCTCTCTCTACAAATCTATCTCTCTCTATTTTTCTCCAGAATAATGTGTGA
GTAGTTCCCAGATAAGGGAATTAGGGTTCTTATAGGGTTTCGCTCATGTGTTGAGCATATAAGAAACCCT
TAGTATGTATTTGTATTTGTAAAATACTTCTATCAATAAAATTTCTAATTCCTAAAACCAAAATCCAGTG
ACCTGGTAACCTGGCAGGATATATGCGGTTGTAATTTTGGCAGGATATATGCGGTTGTAATTCATTTTTA
TTGTCTAAATTTCTGTATTTGTTTGTTTGCAATTAGATCCACGTTGTGTCTCAAAATCTCTGATGTTACA
TTGCACAAGATAAAAATATATCATCATGAACAATAAAACTGTCTGCTTACATAAACAGTAATACAAGGGG
TGTTATGAGCCATATTCAACGGGAAACGTCGAGGCCGCGATTAAATTCCAACATGGATGCTGATTTATAT
GGGTATAAATGGGCTCGCGATAATGTCGGGCAATCAGGTGCGACAATCTATCGCTTGTATGGGAAGCCCG
ATGCGCCAGAGTTGTTTCTGAAACATGGCAAAGGTAGCGTTGCCAATGATGTTACAGATGAGATGGTCAG
ACTAAACTGGCTGACGGAATTTATGCCTCTTCCGACCATCAAGCATTTTATCCGTACTCCTGATGATGCA
TGGTTACTCACCACTGCGATCCCCGGAAAAACAGCATTCCAGGTATTAGAAGAATATCCTGATTCAGGTG
AAAATATTGTTGATGCGCTGGCAGTGTTCCTGCGCCGGTTGCATTCGATTCCTGTTTGTAATTGTCCTTT
TAACAGCGATCGCGTATTTCGTCTCGCTCAGGCGCAATCACGAATGAATAACGGTTTGGTTGATGCGAGT
GATTTTGATGACGAGCGTAATGGCTGGCCTGTTGAACAAGTCTGGAAAGAAATGCATAAACTTTTGCCAT
TCTCACCGGATTCAGTCGTCACTCATGGTGATTTCTCACTTGATAACCTTATTTTTGACGAGGGGAAATT
AATAGGTTGTATTGATGTTGGACGAGTCGGAATCGCAGACCGATACCAGGATCTTGCCATCCTATGGAAC
TGCCTCGGTGAGTTTTCTCCTTCATTACAGAAACGGCTTTTTCAAAAATATGGTATTGATAATCCTGATA
TGAATAAATTGCAGTTTCATTTGATGCTCGATGAGTTTTTCTAATCAGAATTGGTTAATTGGTTGTAACA
CTGGCAGAGCATTACGCTGACTTGACGGGACGGCGCAAGCTCATGACCAAAATCCCTTAACGTGAGTTAC
GCGTCGTTCCACTGAGCGTCAGACCCCGTAGAAAAGATCAAAGGATCTTC
Features (pLannotate 1.2.2; 14 found; start..end, strand, type, name):
      1..589     +  rep_origin     ori: high-copy-number ColE1/pMB1/pBR322/pUC origin of replication
    827..1456    +  CDS            pVS1 StaA: stability protein from the Pseudomonas plasmid pVS1 (Heeb et al., 2000)
   1885..2958    +  CDS            pVS1 RepA: replication protein from the Pseudomonas plasmid pVS1 (Heeb et al., 2000)
   3024..3218    +  rep_origin     pVS1 oriV: origin of replication for the Pseudomonas plasmid pVS1 (Heeb et al., 2000)
   3385..3408    +  misc_feature   LB T-DNA repeat: left border repeat from octopine Ach5 T-DNA
   3430..3453    +  misc_feature   LB T-DNA repeat: left border repeat from octopine Ach5 T-DNA
   3542..3790    -  terminator     HSP terminator: efficient transcription terminator from the Arabidopsis thaliana heat shock protein 18.2 gene (Nagaya et al., 2010)
   3795..4310    -  CDS            P19_TBSVC: Experimental evidence at protein level: Swiss-Prot protein existence level 1. Acts as a suppressor of RNA-mediated gene silencing, also known as post-transcriptional gene silencing (PTGS), a mechanism of plant viral defense that limits the accumulation of viral RNAs. Binds to short interfering RNAs (siRNAs) with high affinity. Acts as a molecular caliper to specifically select siRNAs based on the length of the duplex region of the RNA (By similarity). From Tomato bushy stunt virus (strain Cherry) (TBSV).
   5563..5863    +  promoter       CaMV 35S promoter (fragment): strong constitutive promoter from cauliflower mosaic virus
   5864..6205    +  promoter       CaMV 35S promoter: strong constitutive promoter from cauliflower mosaic virus
   6221..6276    +  misc_feature   TMV Ω: translational enhancer from the tobacco mosaic virus 5'-leader sequence (Gallie et al., 1988)
   6292..7224    +  CDS            LUCI_RENRE: Experimental evidence at protein level: Swiss-Prot protein existence level 1. Upon binding the substrate, the enzyme catalyzes an oxygenation, producing a very short-lived hydroperoxide that cyclizes into a dioxetanone structure, which collapses, releasing a CO(2) molecule. The spontaneous breakdown of the dioxetanone releases the energy (about 50 kcal/mole) that is necessary to generate the excited state of the coelenteramide product, which is the singlet form of the monoanion. In vivo the product undergoes the process of nonradiative energy transfer to an accessory protein, a green fluoresce
   7400..7559    +  polyA_signal   CaMV poly(A) signal (fragment): cauliflower mosaic virus polyadenylation signal
   7775..8584    +  CDS            KanR: aminoglycoside phosphotransferase; aph(3')-Ia; confers resistance to kanamycin in bacteria or G418 (Geneticin®) in eukaryotes
