[The description below was written by a language model from this plasmid's Addgene catalogue record and pLannotate feature annotations shown in this document.]
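Description:
pAVEC2_N-Renilla is an empty plant binary vector of about 8.7 kb for transient expression of proteins fused at their N terminus to Renilla luciferase. According to the record, its backbone was assembled from fragments of pENTR, pEG103 and NPTII. It carries two replication systems. A high-copy ColE1/pUC-type origin supports propagation in E. coli, and the pVS1 module (oriV, RepA and the StaA stability protein) is a broad-host-range replicon commonly used to maintain binary vectors in Agrobacterium. Bacterial selection is by kanamycin through an aph(3')-Ia KanR gene. This gene is annotated downstream of the expression cassette and appears to sit in the backbone rather than serve as a plant marker. No plant selectable marker is annotated, which fits a vector intended for transient use. Two left-border T-DNA repeats are annotated, but no right border was detected by the automated annotation.

The main expression cassette uses a CaMV 35S promoter preceded by an additional 35S fragment, an arrangement suggestive of a duplicated-enhancer promoter. This is followed by the TMV Ω translational enhancer, the Renilla luciferase coding sequence and a CaMV polyadenylation signal. A gene of interest is presumably cloned between the luciferase and the poly(A) signal to give an N-terminally tagged fusion, although the cloning site itself is not annotated. A second cassette in the opposite orientation encodes the tomato bushy stunt virus p19 protein, terminated by the Arabidopsis HSP18.2 terminator. Its promoter is not identified in the feature table. p19 binds siRNAs and suppresses post-transcriptional gene silencing, which raises protein accumulation in transient expression experiments. The resulting fusions provide a luminescent tag on the expressed protein.
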