Addgene plasmid #231291: pAVEC2_N-Renilla
Purpose: (Empty Backbone) For transiently expressing fusion proteins with N terminally tagged Renilla luciferase in plants (includes p19 silencing suppressor)
Depositing lab: Jacob Brunkard. Depositing organization: University of Wisconsin, Madison. Publication: Seamless, modular binary vectors for plant cell and molecular biology. Greenhalgh R, Horner W, Klimpel KA, Chatterjee S, Scarpin MR, Brunkard JO. Plant Biotechnol J. 2025 Jun 26. doi: 10.1111/pbi.70233. PubMed 40574375.
Backbone
  Vector backbone: Backbone assembled from fragments of pENTR, pEG103, and NPTII
  Vector type: Plant Expression, Luciferase
  Tag / fusion protein: Renilla (N terminal on insert)
Growth in bacteria
  Bacterial resistance: Kanamycin, 50 μg/mL
  Growth temperature: 37°C
  Growth strain: DH5alpha
  Copy number: Unknown
Gene/Insert
  Gene/Insert name: None
  Mutation: N/A
  Tag / fusion protein: Renilla (N terminal on insert)
Terms and licenses: Academic/Nonprofit Terms; Industry Terms: Not Available to Industry
Depositor comments: No gene inserted in primary locus, this is a vector backbone. pAVEC2 has a p19 expression cassette (TBSV p19 silencing supressor from tomato bushy stunt virus) inserted into a secondary locus for increased protein expression in plant transient expression experiments.
How to cite: pAVEC2_N-Renilla was a gift from Jacob Brunkard (Addgene plasmid # 231291 ; http://n2t.net/addgene:231291 ; RRID:Addgene_231291)
